Addgene plasmid #178140: ERBB4_Halo_C_allele
Purpose: Donor vector for endogenous tagging of human ERBB4 at the C-terminus with halotag
Depositing lab: iPSC Neurodegenerative Disease Initiative (iNDI) & Michael Ward. Depositing organization: National Institute of Neurological Disorders and Strokes (NINDS).
Backbone
  Vector backbone: pUC57-BsaI-Free
  Vector type: Donor vector
Growth in bacteria
  Bacterial resistance: Ampicillin, 100 μg/mL
  Growth temperature: 37°C
  Growth strain: DH5alpha
  Copy number: High Copy
Gene/Insert
  Gene/Insert name: Halotag (alt name: ERBB4)
  Species: H. sapiens (human)
  Entrez Gene: ERBB4 (a.k.a. ALS19, HER4, p180erbB4)
  Cloning method: Unknown
Terms and licenses: Academic/Nonprofit Terms; Industry Terms: Not Available to Industry
How to cite: ERBB4_Halo_C_allele was a gift from iPSC Neurodegenerative Disease Initiative (iNDI) & Michael Ward (Addgene plasmid # 178140 ; http://n2t.net/addgene:178140 ; RRID:Addgene_178140)
