[The description below was written by a language model from this plasmid's Addgene catalogue record and pLannotate feature annotations shown in this document.]
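Description:
ERBB4_Halo_C_allele is a homology-directed repair donor plasmid built on the pUC57-BsaI-Free cloning backbone, designed for knocking a HaloTag coding sequence into the endogenous human ERBB4 locus so that the receptor is expressed as a C-terminal HaloTag fusion. It is a small (about 4.4 kb), high-copy bacterial plasmid that replicates in E. coli through a ColE1/pUC-type origin and is selected with ampicillin via the β-lactamase gene and its native promoter. The remaining backbone annotations (fragments of lacZα, lacI, rop and bom, plus the lac promoter, operator and CAP site) are remnants of the pUC cloning region and have no role in the tagging function.

The payload consists of a fragment matching the ERBB4 coding sequence, which presumably serves as the upstream homology arm ending at the C-terminus of the protein. After a short unannotated gap that may encode a linker, it is followed by an open reading frame annotated as the bacterial haloalkane dehalogenase dhaA, the enzyme from which HaloTag was engineered. Roughly 500 bp of unannotated sequence lies between the end of the tag and the lac elements and most likely corresponds to the downstream homology arm from the ERBB4 locus, although the feature table does not identify it. No mammalian promoter, polyadenylation signal or eukaryotic selection marker is annotated, consistent with expression of the fusion depending entirely on the native ERBB4 regulatory context after integration. The record does not specify the nuclease or guide RNA to be used. ERBB4 (HER4) is a neuregulin receptor tyrosine kinase also listed under the alias ALS19, and the resulting HaloTag allele would allow covalent labelling of the endogenous protein with chloroalkane ligands for imaging or capture.
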