Features (pLannotate 1.2.2; 13 found; start..end, strand, type, name):
    146..734     -  rep_origin     ori: high-copy-number ColE1/pMB1/pBR322/pUC origin of replication
    905..1765    -  CDS            AmpR: β-lactamase; bla; confers resistance to ampicillin, carbenicillin, and related antibiotics
   1766..1870    -  promoter       AmpR promoter: bla
   1965..2000    +  CDS            rop (fragment): Rop protein, which maintains plasmids at low copy number; rop
   2102..2201    +  misc_feature   bom (fragment): basis of mobility region from pBR322
   2207..2364    -  CDS            lacZα (fragment): LacZα fragment of β-galactosidase; lacZ fragment
   2397..2795    +  CDS            ERBB4 (fragment): ERBB4_HUMAN - Also known as HER4. Experimental evidence at protein level: Swiss-Prot protein existence level 1. Tyrosine-protein kinase that plays an essential role as cell surface receptor for neuregulins and EGF family members and regulates development of the heart, the central nervous system and the mammary gland, gene transcription, cell proliferation, differentiation, migration and apoptosis. Required for normal cardiac muscle differentiation during embryonic development, and for postnatal cardiomyocyte proliferation. Required for normal development of the embryonic central nervous system
   2841..3716    +  CDS            dhaA: DHAA_PSEPV - Experimental evidence at protein level: Swiss-Prot protein existence level 1. Catalyzes hydrolytic cleavage of carbon-halogen bonds in halogenated aliphatic compounds, leading to the formation of the corresponding primary alcohols, halide ions and protons. Has a broad substrate specificity, as it is able to dehalogenate mono- and di- chlorinated and brominated alkanes (up to at least C10), and the two isomers of 1,3-dichloropropene to 3-chloroallyl alcohol; the highest activity was found with 1,2-dibromoethane, while no activity was observed with the analog 1,2-dichloroethane. Fro
   4210..4226    -  protein_bind   lac operator: The lac repressor binds to the lac operator to inhibit transcription in E. coli. This inhibition can be relieved by adding lactose or isopropyl-β-D-thiogalactopyranoside (IPTG). lac repressor encoded by lacI
   4234..4264    -  promoter       lac promoter: promoter for the E. coli lac operon
   4279..4300    -  protein_bind   CAP binding site: CAP binding activates transcription in the presence of cAMP. E. coli catabolite activator protein
   4313..4405    -  CDS            lacI (fragment): lac repressor; lacI; The lac repressor binds to the lac operator to inhibit transcription in E. coli. This inhibition can be relieved by adding lactose or isopropyl-β-D-thiogalactopyranoside (IPTG).
   4407..4442    -  rep_origin     RSF ori (fragment): Plasmids containing the RSF 1030 origin of replication can be propagated in E. coli cells that contain additional plasmids with compatible origins.
>Addgene plasmid #178140 | ERBB4_Halo_C_allele | addgene full sequence | sequence record 349337 | Addgene NGS Result
TCGTTCGGCTGCGGCGAGCGGTATCAGCTCACTCAAAGGCGGTAATACGGTTATCCACAGAATCAGGGGA
TAACGCAGGAAAGAACATGTGAGCAAAAGGCCAGCAAAAGGCCAGGAACCGTAAAAAGGCCGCGTTGCTG
GCGTTTTTCCATAGGCTCCGCCCCCCTGACGAGCATCACAAAAATCGACGCTCAAGTCAGAGGTGGCGAA
ACCCGACAGGACTATAAAGATACCAGGCGTTTCCCCCTGGAAGCTCCCTCGTGCGCTCTCCTGTTCCGAC
CCTGCCGCTTACCGGATACCTGTCCGCCTTTCTCCCTTCGGGAAGCGTGGCGCTTTCTCATAGCTCACGC
TGTAGGTATCTCAGTTCGGTGTAGGTCGTTCGCTCCAAGCTGGGCTGTGTGCACGAACCCCCCGTTCAGC
CCGACCGCTGCGCCTTATCCGGTAACTATCGTCTTGAGTCCAACCCGGTAAGACACGACTTATCGCCACT
GGCAGCAGCCACTGGTAACAGGATTAGCAGAGCGAGGTATGTAGGCGGTGCTACAGAGTTCTTGAAGTGG
TGGCCTAACTACGGCTACACTAGAAGAACAGTATTTGGTATCTGCGCTCTGCTGAAGCCAGTTACCTTCG
GAAAAAGAGTTGGTAGCTCTTGATCCGGCAAACAAACCACCGCTGGTAGCGGTGGTTTTTTTGTTTGCAA
GCAGCAGATTACGCGCAGAAAAAAAGGATCTCAAGAAGATCCTTTGATCTTTTCTACGGGGTCTGACGCT
CAGTGGAACGAAAACTCACGTTAAGGGATTTTGGTCATGAGATTATCAAAAAGGATCTTCACCTAGATCC
TTTTAAATTAAAAATGAAGTTTTAAATCAATCTAAAGTATATATGAGTAAACTTGGTCTGACAGTTACCA
ATGCTTAATCAGTGAGGCACCTATCTCAGCGATCTGTCTATTTCGTTCATCCATAGTTGCCTGACTCCCC
GTCGTGTAGATAACTACGATACGGGAGGGCTTACCATCTGGCCCCAGTGCTGCAATGATACCGCGAGATC
CACGCTCACCGGCTCCAGATTTATCAGCAATAAACCAGCCAGCCGGAAGGGCCGAGCGCAGAAGTGGTCC
TGCAACTTTATCCGCCTCCATCCAGTCTATTAATTGTTGCCGGGAAGCTAGAGTAAGTAGTTCGCCAGTT
AATAGTTTGCGCAACGTTGTTGCCATTGCTACAGGCATCGTGGTGTCACGCTCGTCGTTTGGTATGGCTT
CATTCAGCTCCGGTTCCCAACGATCAAGGCGAGTTACATGATCCCCCATGTTGTGCAAAAAAGCGGTTAG
CTCCTTCGGTCCTCCGATCGTTGTCAGAAGTAAGTTGGCCGCAGTGTTATCACTCATGGTTATGGCAGCA
CTGCATAATTCTCTTACTGTCATGCCATCCGTAAGATGCTTTTCTGTGACTGGTGAGTACTCAACCAAGT
CATTCTGAGAATAGTGTATGCGGCGACCGAGTTGCTCTTGCCCGGCGTCAATACGGGATAATACCGCGCC
ACATAGCAGAACTTTAAAAGTGCTCATCATTGGAAAACGTTCTTCGGGGCGAAAACTCTCAAGGATCTTA
CCGCTGTTGAGATCCAGTTCGATGTAACCCACTCGTGCACCCAACTGATCTTCAGCATCTTTTACTTTCA
CCAGCGTTTCTGGGTGAGCAAAAACAGGAAGGCAAAATGCCGCAAAAAAGGGAATAAGGGCGACACGGAA
ATGTTGAATACTCATACTCTTCCTTTTTCAATATTATTGAAGCATTTATCAGGGTTATTGTCTCATGAGC
GGATACATATTTGAATGTATTTAGAAAAATAAACAAATAGGGGTTCCGCGCACATTTCCCCGAAAAGTGC
CACCTGACGTCTAAGAAACCATTATTATCATGACATTAACCTATAAAAATAGGCGTATCACGAGGCCCTT
TCGTCTCGCGCGTTTCGGTGATGACGGTGAAAACCTCTGACACATGCAGCTCCCGGAGACGGTCACAGCT
TGTCTGTAAGCGGATGCCGGGAGCAGACAAGCCCGTCAGGGCGCGTCAGCGGGTGTTGGCGGGTGTCGGG
GCTGGCTTAACTATGCGGCATCAGAGCAGATTGTACTGAGAGTGCACCATATGCGGTGTGAAATACCGCA
CAGATGCGTAAGGAGAAAATACCGCATCAGGCGCCATTCGCCATTCAGGCTGCGCAACTGTTGGGAAGGG
CGATCGGTGCGGGCCTCTTCGCTATTACGCCAGCTGGCGAAAGGGGGATGTGCTGCAAGGCGATTAAGTT
GGGTAACGCCAGGGTTTTCCCAGTCACGACGTTGTAAAACGACGGCCAGTGAATTCGAGCTCGGTACCTC
GCGAATGCATCTAGAAAAAAATGGAGACCTTCAAGCATTGGATAATCCCGAATATCACAATGCATCCAAT
GGTCCACCCAAGGCCGAGGATGAGTATGTGAATGAGCCACTGTACCTCAACACCTTTGCCAACACCTTGG
GAAAAGCTGAGTACCTGAAGAACAACATACTGTCAATGCCAGAGAAGGCCAAGAAAGCGTTTGACAACCC
TGACTACTGGAACCACAGCCTGCCACCTCGGAGCACCCTTCAGCACCCAGACTACCTGCAGGAGTACAGC
ACAAAATATTTTTATAAACAGAATGGGCGGATCCGGCCTATTGTGGCAGAGAATCCTGAATACCTCTCTG
AGTTCTCCCTGAAGCCAGGCACTGTGCTGCCGCCTCCACCTTACAGACACCGGAATACTGTGGTGGGTGG
AGGAGGTTCTGGAGGCGGTGGAAGTGGTGGCGGAGGTAGCGCCGAGATCGGCACCGGCTTTCCCTTCGAT
CCTCACTACGTGGAAGTGCTGGGCGAGAGAATGCACTATGTGGACGTGGGCCCCAGAGATGGAACCCCTG
TGCTGTTTCTGCACGGCAACCCTACCAGCAGCTACGTGTGGCGGAACATCATCCCTCACGTGGCCCCTAC
ACACAGATGTATCGCCCCTGACCTGATCGGCATGGGCAAGAGCGATAAGCCCGACCTGGGCTACTTCTTC
GACGACCACGTGCGGTTCATGGACGCCTTTATTGAGGCCCTCGGCCTGGAAGAGGTGGTGCTGGTTATTC
ACGATTGGGGCAGCGCCCTGGGATTCCACTGGGCCAAGAGAAACCCCGAGAGAGTGAAGGGAATCGCCTT
CATGGAATTCATCAGGCCCATTCCTACCTGGGACGAGTGGCCTGAGTTCGCCAGAGAGACATTCCAGGCC
TTCAGAACCACCGACGTGGGCAGAAAGCTGATCATCGACCAGAACGTGTTCATCGAGGGCACCCTGCCTA
TGGGAGTCGTCAGACCACTGACCGAGGTGGAAATGGACCACTACAGAGAGCCCTTTCTGAACCCCGTGGA
CCGGGAACCTCTTTGGAGATTCCCCAACGAGCTGCCCATTGCCGGCGAGCCTGCTAATATTGTGGCCCTG
GTGGAAGAGTACATGGACTGGCTGCATCAGAGCCCCGTGCCTAAGCTGCTGTTTTGGGGAACACCCGGCG
TGCTGATTCCTCCTGCTGAAGCTGCCAGACTGGCCAAGAGCCTGCCTAATTGCAAGGCCGTGGATATCGG
CCCTGGCCTGAATCTGCTGCAAGAGGACAACCCCGATCTGATCGGCTCCGAGATTGCCAGATGGCTGAGC
ACCCTGGAAATCAGCGGATAAGCTCAGTTGTGGTTTTTTAGGTGGAGAGACACACCTGCTCCAATTTCCC
CACCCCCCTCTCTTTCTCTGGTGGTCTTCCTTCTACCCCAAGGCCAGTAGTTTTGACACTTCCCAGTGGA
AGATACAGAGATGCAATGATAGTTATGTGCTTACCTAACTTGAACATTAGAGGGAAAGACTGAAAGAGAA
AGATAGGAGGAACCACAATGTTTCTTCATTTCTCTGCATGGGTTGGTCAGGAGAATGAAACAGCTAGAGA
AGGACCAGAAAATGTAAGGCAATGCTGCCTACTATCAAACTAGCTGTCACTTTTTTTCTTTTTCTTTTTC
TTTCTTTGTTTCTTTCTTCCTCTTCTTTTTTTTTTTTTTTTTTAAAGCAGATGGTTGAAACACCCATGCT
AGGATCCCGGGCCCGTCGACTGCAGAGGCCTGCATGCAAGCTTGGCGTAATCATGGTCATAGCTGTTTCC
TGTGTGAAATTGTTATCCGCTCACAATTCCACACAACATACGAGCCGGAAGCATAAAGTGTAAAGCCTGG
GGTGCCTAATGAGTGAGCTAACTCACATTAATTGCGTTGCGCTCACTGCCCGCTTTCCAGTCGGGAAACC
TGTCGTGCCAGCTGCATTAATGAATCGGCCAACGCGCGGGGAGAGGCGGTTTGCGTATTGGGCGCTCTTC
CGCTTCCTCGCTCACTGACTCGCTGCGCTCGG
