>Addgene plasmid #178140 | ERBB4_Halo_C_allele | depositor partial sequence | sequence record 345777 | insert
AAAAAATGGAGACCTTCAAGCATTGGATAATCCCGAATATCACAATGCATCCAATGGTCCACCCAAGGCC
GAGGATGAGTATGTGAATGAGCCACTGTACCTCAACACCTTTGCCAACACCTTGGGAAAAGCTGAGTACC
TGAAGAACAACATACTGTCAATGCCAGAGAAGGCCAAGAAAGCGTTTGACAACCCTGACTACTGGAACCA
CAGCCTGCCACCTCGGAGCACCCTTCAGCACCCAGACTACCTGCAGGAGTACAGCACAAAATATTTTTAT
AAACAGAATGGGCGGATCCGGCCTATTGTGGCAGAGAATCCTGAATACCTCTCTGAGTTCTCCCTGAAGC
CAGGCACTGTGCTGCCGCCTCCACCTTACAGACACCGGAATACTGTGGTGGGTGGAGGAGGTTCTGGAGG
CGGTGGAAGTGGTGGCGGAGGTAGCGCCGAGATCGGCACCGGCTTTCCCTTCGATCCTCACTACGTGGAA
GTGCTGGGCGAGAGAATGCACTATGTGGACGTGGGCCCCAGAGATGGAACCCCTGTGCTGTTTCTGCACG
GCAACCCTACCAGCAGCTACGTGTGGCGGAACATCATCCCTCACGTGGCCCCTACACACAGATGTATCGC
CCCTGACCTGATCGGCATGGGCAAGAGCGATAAGCCCGACCTGGGCTACTTCTTCGACGACCACGTGCGG
TTCATGGACGCCTTTATTGAGGCCCTCGGCCTGGAAGAGGTGGTGCTGGTTATTCACGATTGGGGCAGCG
CCCTGGGATTCCACTGGGCCAAGAGAAACCCCGAGAGAGTGAAGGGAATCGCCTTCATGGAATTCATCAG
GCCCATTCCTACCTGGGACGAGTGGCCTGAGTTCGCCAGAGAGACATTCCAGGCCTTCAGAACCACCGAC
GTGGGCAGAAAGCTGATCATCGACCAGAACGTGTTCATCGAGGGCACCCTGCCTATGGGAGTCGTCAGAC
CACTGACCGAGGTGGAAATGGACCACTACAGAGAGCCCTTTCTGAACCCCGTGGACCGGGAACCTCTTTG
GAGATTCCCCAACGAGCTGCCCATTGCCGGCGAGCCTGCTAATATTGTGGCCCTGGTGGAAGAGTACATG
GACTGGCTGCATCAGAGCCCCGTGCCTAAGCTGCTGTTTTGGGGAACACCCGGCGTGCTGATTCCTCCTG
CTGAAGCTGCCAGACTGGCCAAGAGCCTGCCTAATTGCAAGGCCGTGGATATCGGCCCTGGCCTGAATCT
GCTGCAAGAGGACAACCCCGATCTGATCGGCTCCGAGATTGCCAGATGGCTGAGCACCCTGGAAATCAGC
GGATAAGCTCAGTTGTGGTTTTTTAGGTGGAGAGACACACCTGCTCCAATTTCCCCACCCCCCTCTCTTT
CTCTGGTGGTCTTCCTTCTACCCCAAGGCCAGTAGTTTTGACACTTCCCAGTGGAAGATACAGAGATGCA
ATGATAGTTATGTGCTTACCTAACTTGAACATTAGAGGGAAAGACTGAAAGAGAAAGATAGGAGGAACCA
CAATGTTTCTTCATTTCTCTGCATGGGTTGGTCAGGAGAATGAAACAGCTAGAGAAGGACCAGAAAATGT
AAGGCAATGCTGCCTACTATCAAACTAGCTGTCACTTTTTTTCTTTTTCTTTTTCTTTCTTTGTTTCTTT
CTTCCTCTTCTTTTTTTTTTTTTTTTTTAAAGCAGATGGTTGAAACACCCATGCTA
